Addgene plasmid #10852: p3113 GST-p53
Depositing lab: Peter Howley. Depositing organization: Harvard Medical School. Publication: A cellular protein mediates association of p53 with the E6 oncoprotein of human papillomavirus types 16 or 18. Huibregtse JM, Scheffner M, Howley PM. EMBO J. 1991 Dec . 10(13):4129-35. PubMed 1661671.
Backbone
  Vector backbone: pGEX-2TK
  Backbone size w/o insert (bp): 4969
  Vector type: Bacterial Expression
Growth in bacteria
  Bacterial resistance: Ampicillin, 100 μg/mL
  Growth temperature: 37°C
  Growth strain: DH5alpha
  Copy number: High Copy
Gene/Insert
  Gene/Insert name: p53
  Species: H. sapiens (human)
  Insert size (bp): 1200
  GenBank ID: NM_000546
  Entrez Gene: TP53 (a.k.a. BCC7, BMFS5, LFS1, P53, TRP53)
  Tag / fusion protein: GST (N terminal on backbone)
  Cloning method: Restriction Enzyme; 5′ cloning site BamHI (not destroyed); 3′ cloning site EcoRI (not destroyed)
  Sequencing primers: 5′ pGEX-5; 3′ pGEX-3
Terms and licenses: Academic/Nonprofit Terms; Industry Terms: Not Available to Industry
Depositor comments: See author's map. Please note that 5' Methionine of p53 was removed because it is a fusion protein with GST.
How to cite: p3113 GST-p53 was a gift from Peter Howley (Addgene plasmid # 10852 ; http://n2t.net/addgene:10852 ; RRID:Addgene_10852)
