[The description below was written by a language model from this plasmid's Addgene catalogue record and pLannotate feature annotations shown in this document.]
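Description:
p3113 GST-p53 is a bacterial expression plasmid built on the pGEX-2TK backbone for producing human p53 (TP53) in E. coli as a fusion to the C-terminus of Schistosoma japonicum glutathione S-transferase. The roughly 1.2 kb p53 coding sequence was inserted between the BamHI and EcoRI sites of the vector, both of which remain intact. The depositor notes that the initiating methionine of p53 was removed because translation begins in the upstream GST moiety. In the sequenced record of about 6.1 kb, the GST open reading frame is followed after a short linker by the p53 open reading frame. In pGEX-2TK this linker region normally carries a thrombin cleavage site and a protein kinase A phosphorylation site, but neither element is annotated in the feature table.

Expression is driven by the strong hybrid tac promoter with an adjacent lac operator. The plasmid also carries its own lacI gene with its promoter, so transcription is held in check by lac repressor and induced with IPTG. The plasmid is maintained through a high-copy ColE1/pMB1-type origin and is selected with ampicillin through the β-lactamase gene (AmpR). Residual lac promoter/lacZα sequence and small fragments annotated as bom, rop, yciV and RSF ori appear to be backbone remnants or partial annotation matches rather than functional parts.

The GST tag allows the fusion protein to be captured on glutathione resin, either for purification or for pull-down binding assays. This fits the associated publication, which examined how a cellular protein mediates association of p53 with the E6 oncoprotein of human papillomavirus types 16 and 18.
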