Features (pLannotate 1.2.2; 18 found; start..end, strand, type, name):
      1..42      +  rep_origin     RSF ori (fragment): Plasmids containing the RSF 1030 origin of replication can be propagated in E. coli cells that contain additional plasmids with compatible origins.
     47..98      -  misc_feature   bom (fragment): basis of mobility region from pBR322
    105..182     +  promoter       lacI promoter: lacI
    183..1265    +  CDS            lacI: lac repressor; lacI; The lac repressor binds to the lac operator to inhibit transcription in E. coli. This inhibition can be relieved by adding lactose or isopropyl-β-D-thiogalactopyranoside (IPTG).
   1278..1299    +  protein_bind   CAP binding site: CAP binding activates transcription in the presence of cAMP. E. coli catabolite activator protein
   1314..1344    +  promoter       lac promoter: promoter for the E. coli lac operon
   1352..1368    +  protein_bind   lac operator: The lac repressor binds to the lac operator to inhibit transcription in E. coli. This inhibition can be relieved by adding lactose or isopropyl-β-D-thiogalactopyranoside (IPTG). lac repressor encoded by lacI
   1388..1561    +  CDS            lacZα: LacZα fragment of β-galactosidase; lacZ fragment
   1825..1941    -  CDS            yciV (fragment): RNAAM_ECOLI - Also known as trpH From Escherichia coli (strain K12).
   2017..2045    +  promoter       tac promoter: strong E. coli promoter; hybrid between the trp and lac UV5 promoters
   2053..2069    +  protein_bind   lac operator: The lac repressor binds to the lac operator to inhibit transcription in E. coli. This inhibition can be relieved by adding lactose or isopropyl-β-D-thiogalactopyranoside (IPTG). lac repressor encoded by lacI
   2092..2745    +  CDS            GST26_SCHJA: Experimental evidence at protein level: Swiss-Prot protein existence level 1. GST isoenzymes appear to play a central role in the parasite detoxification system. Other functions are also suspected including a role in increasing the solubility of haematin in the parasite gut. From Schistosoma japonicum (Blood fluke).
   2791..3969    +  CDS            p53 (sequence partly withheld): human tumor suppressor protein that is often mutated in cancers; Homo sapiens TP53; responds to cellular stresses to regulate the expression of target genes
   3995..4034    +  CDS            rop (fragment): Rop protein, which maintains plasmids at low copy number; rop
   4136..4176    +  misc_feature   bom (fragment): basis of mobility region from pBR322
   4281..4385    +  promoter       AmpR promoter: bla
   4386..5246    +  CDS            AmpR: β-lactamase; bla; confers resistance to ampicillin, carbenicillin, and related antibiotics
   5417..6005    +  rep_origin     ori: high-copy-number ColE1/pMB1/pBR322/pUC origin of replication
>Addgene plasmid #10852 | p3113 GST-p53 | addgene full sequence | sequence record 189864 | Addgene NGS Result
GAACGACCGAGCGCAGCGAGTCAGTGAGCGAGGAAGCGGAAGAGCGCCTGATGCGGTATTTTCTCCTTAC
GCATCTGTGCGGTATTTCACACCGCATAAATTCCGACACCATCGAATGGCGCAAAACCTTTCGCGGTATG
GCATGATAGCGCCCGGAAGAGAGTCAATTCAGGGTGGTGAATGTGAAACCAGTAACGTTATACGATGTCG
CAGAGTATGCCGGTGTCTCTTATCAGACCGTTTCCCGCGTGGTGAACCAGGCCAGCCACGTTTCTGCGAA
AACGCGGGAAAAAGTGGAAGCGGCGATGGCGGAGCTGAATTACATTCCCAACCGCGTGGCACAACAACTG
GCGGGCAAACAGTCGTTGCTGATTGGCGTTGCCACCTCCAGTCTGGCCCTGCACGCGCCGTCGCAAATTG
TCGCGGCGATTAAATCTCGCGCCGATCAACTGGGTGCCAGCGTGGTGGTGTCGATGGTAGAACGAAGCGG
CGTCGAAGCCTGTAAAGCGGCGGTGCACAATCTTCTCGCGCAACGCGTCAGTGGGCTGATCATTAACTAT
CCGCTGGATGACCAGGATGCCATTGCTGTGGAAGCTGCCTGCACTAATGTTCCGGCGTTATTTCTTGATG
TCTCTGACCAGACACCCATCAACAGTATTATTTTCTCCCATGAAGACGGTACGCGACTGGGCGTGGAGCA
TCTGGTCGCATTGGGTCACCAGCAAATCGCGCTGTTAGCGGGCCCATTAAGTTCTGTCTCGGCGCGTCTG
CGTCTGGCTGGCTGGCATAAATATCTCACTCGCAATCAAATTCAGCCGATAGCGGAACGGGAAGGCGACT
GGAGTGCCATGTCCGGTTTTCAACAAACCATGCAAATGCTGAATGAGGGCATCGTTCCCACTGCGATGCT
GGTTGCCAACGATCAGATGGCGCTGGGCGCAATGCGCGCCATTACCGAGTCCGGGCTGCGCGTTGGTGCG
GATATCTCGGTAGTGGGATACGACGATACCGAAGACAGCTCATGTTATATCCCGCCGTTAACCACCATCA
AACAGGATTTTCGCCTGCTGGGGCAAACCAGCGTGGACCGCTTGCTGCAACTCTCTCAGGGCCAGGCGGT
GAAGGGCAATCAGCTGTTGCCCGTCTCACTGGTGAAAAGAAAAACCACCCTGGCGCCCAATACGCAAACC
GCCTCTCCCCGCGCGTTGGCCGATTCATTAATGCAGCTGGCACGACAGGTTTCCCGACTGGAAAGCGGGC
AGTGAGCGCAACGCAATTAATGTAAGTTAGCTCACTCATTAGGCACCCCAGGCTTTACACTTTATGCTTC
CGGCTCGTATGTTGTGTGGAATTGTGAGCGGATAACAATTTCACACAGGAAACAGCTATGACCATGATTA
CGGATTCACTGGCCGTCGTTTTACAACGTCGTGACTGGGAAAACCCTGGCGTTACCCAACTTAATCGCCT
TGCAGCACATCCCCCTTTCGCCAGCTGGCGTAATAGCGAAGAGGCCCGCACCGATCGCCCTTCCCAACAG
TTGCGCAGCCTGAATGGCGAATGGCGCTTTGCCTGGTTTCCGGCACCAGAAGCGGTGCCGGAAAGCTGGC
TGGAGTGCGATCTTCCTGAGGCCGATACTGTCGTCGTCCCCTCAAACTGGCAGATGCACGGTTACGATGC
GCCCATCTACACCAACGTGACCTATCCCATTACGGTCAATCCGCCGTTTGTTCCCACGGAGAATCCGACG
GGTTGTTACTCGCTCACATTTAATGTTGATGAAAGCTGGCTACAGGAAGGCCAGACGCGAATTATTTTTG
ATGGCGTTGGAATTAGCTTATCGACTGCACGGTGCACCAATGCTTCTGGCGTCAGGCAGCCATCGGAAGC
TGTGGTATGGCTGTGCAGGTCGTAAATCACTGCATAATTCGTGTCGCTCAAGGCGCACTCCCGTTCTGGA
TAATGTTTTTTGCGCCGACATCATAACGGTTCTGGCAAATATTCTGAAATGAGCTGTTGACAATTAATCA
TCGGCTCGTATAATGTGTGGAATTGTGAGCGGATAACAATTTCACACAGGAAACAGTATTCATGTCCCCT
ATACTAGGTTATTGGAAAATTAAGGGCCTTGTGCAACCCACTCGACTTCTTTTGGAATATCTTGAAGAAA
AATATGAAGAGCATTTGTATGAGCGCGATGAAGGTGATAAATGGCGAAACAAAAAGTTTGAATTGGGTTT
GGAGTTTCCCAATCTTCCTTATTATATTGATGGTGATGTTAAATTAACACAGTCTATGGCCATCATACGT
TATATAGCTGACAAGCACAACATGTTGGGTGGTTGTCCAAAAGAGCGTGCAGAGATTTCAATGCTTGAAG
GAGCGGTTTTGGATATTAGATACGGTGTTTCGAGAATTGCATATAGTAAAGACTTTGAAACTCTCAAAGT
TGATTTTCTTAGCAAGCTACCTGAAATGCTGAAAATGTTCGAAGATCGTTTATGTCATAAAACATATTTA
AATGGTGATCATGTAACCCATCCTGACTTCATGTTGTATGACGCTCTTGATGTTGTTTTATACATGGACC
CAATGTGCCTGGATGCGTTCCCAAAATTAGTTTGTTTTAAAAAACGTATTGAAGCTATCCCACAAATTGA
TAAGTACTTGAAATCCAGCAAGTATATAGCATGGCCTTTGCAGGGCTGGCAAGCCACGTTTGGTGGTGGC
GACCATCCTCCAAAATCGGATCTGGTTCCGCGTGGATCTCGTCGTGCATCTGTTGGATCC
[1176 nt withheld, positions 2791-3966]
TGAGAATTCATCGTGACTGACTGACGATCTGCCTCGCGCGTTTCGGTGATGACGGTGAAAACCTCTGACA
CATGCAGCTCCCGGAGACGGTCACAGCTTGTCTGTAAGCGGATGCCGGGAGCAGACAAGCCCGTCAGGGC
GCGTCAGCGGGTGTTGGCGGGTGTCGGGGCGCAGCCATGACCCAGTCACGTAGCGATAGCGGAGTGTATA
ATTCTTGAAGACGAAAGGGCCTCGTGATACGCCTATTTTTATAGGTTAATGTCATGATAATAATGGTTTC
TTAGACGTCAGGTGGCACTTTTCGGGGAAATGTGCGCGGAACCCCTATTTGTTTATTTTTCTAAATACAT
TCAAATATGTATCCGCTCATGAGACAATAACCCTGATAAATGCTTCAATAATATTGAAAAAGGAAGAGTA
TGAGTATTCAACATTTCCGTGTCGCCCTTATTCCCTTTTTTGCGGCATTTTGCCTTCCTGTTTTTGCTCA
CCCAGAAACGCTGGTGAAAGTAAAAGATGCTGAAGATCAGTTGGGTGCACGAGTGGGTTACATCGAACTG
GATCTCAACAGCGGTAAGATCCTTGAGAGTTTTCGCCCCGAAGAACGTTTTCCAATGATGAGCACTTTTA
AAGTTCTGCTATGTGGCGCGGTATTATCCCGTGTTGACGCCGGGCAAGAGCAACTCGGTCGCCGCATACA
CTATTCTCAGAATGACTTGGTTGAGTACTCACCAGTCACAGAAAAGCATCTTACGGATGGCATGACAGTA
AGAGAATTATGCAGTGCTGCCATAACCATGAGTGATAACACTGCGGCCAACTTACTTCTGACAACGATCG
GAGGACCGAAGGAGCTAACCGCTTTTTTGCACAACATGGGGGATCATGTAACTCGCCTTGATCGTTGGGA
ACCGGAGCTGAATGAAGCCATACCAAACGACGAGCGTGACACCACGATGCCTGCAGCAATGGCAACAACG
TTGCGCAAACTATTAACTGGCGAACTACTTACTCTAGCTTCCCGGCAACAATTAATAGACTGGATGGAGG
CGGATAAAGTTGCAGGACCACTTCTGCGCTCGGCCCTTCCGGCTGGCTGGTTTATTGCTGATAAATCTGG
AGCCGGTGAGCGTGGGTCTCGCGGTATCATTGCAGCACTGGGGCCAGATGGTAAGCCCTCCCGTATCGTA
GTTATCTACACGACGGGGAGTCAGGCAACTATGGATGAACGAAATAGACAGATCGCTGAGATAGGTGCCT
CACTGATTAAGCATTGGTAACTGTCAGACCAAGTTTACTCATATATACTTTAGATTGATTTAAAACTTCA
TTTTTAATTTAAAAGGATCTAGGTGAAGATCCTTTTTGATAATCTCATGACCAAAATCCCTTAACGTGAG
TTTTCGTTCCACTGAGCGTCAGACCCCGTAGAAAAGATCAAAGGATCTTCTTGAGATCCTTTTTTTCTGC
GCGTAATCTGCTGCTTGCAAACAAAAAAACCACCGCTACCAGCGGTGGTTTGTTTGCCGGATCAAGAGCT
ACCAACTCTTTTTCCGAAGGTAACTGGCTTCAGCAGAGCGCAGATACCAAATACTGTCCTTCTAGTGTAG
CCGTAGTTAGGCCACCACTTCAAGAACTCTGTAGCACCGCCTACATACCTCGCTCTGCTAATCCTGTTAC
CAGTGGCTGCTGCCAGTGGCGATAAGTCGTGTCTTACCGGGTTGGACTCAAGACGATAGTTACCGGATAA
GGCGCAGCGGTCGGGCTGAACGGGGGGTTCGTGCACACAGCCCAGCTTGGAGCGAACGACCTACACCGAA
CTGAGATACCTACAGCGTGAGCTATGAGAAAGCGCCACGCTTCCCGAAGGGAGAAAGGCGGACAGGTATC
CGGTAAGCGGCAGGGTCGGAACAGGAGAGCGCACGAGGGAGCTTCCAGGGGGAAACGCCTGGTATCTTTA
TAGTCCTGTCGGGTTTCGCCACCTCTGACTTGAGCGTCGATTTTTGTGATGCTCGTCAGGGGGGCGGAGC
CTATGGAAAAACGCCAGCAACGCGGCCTTTTTACGGTTCCTGGCCTTTTGCTGGCCTTTTGCTCACATGT
TCTTTCCTGCGTTATCCCCTGATTCTGTGGATAACCGTATTACCGCCTTTGAGTGAGCTGATACCGCTCG
CCGCAGCC
