>Addgene plasmid #10852 | p3113 GST-p53 | addgene partial sequence | sequence record 17840 | 10852 with pGEX5'
TGGTTCGCGTGGATCTCGTCGTGCATCTGTTGGATCC
[831 nt withheld, positions 38-868]
