>Addgene plasmid #10852 | p3113 GST-p53 | addgene partial sequence | sequence record 125119 | AmpSeq-F 5'-ctcatgagcggatacatatttgaa-3'
AATAGGGGTTCCGCGCACATTTCCCCGAAAAGTGCCACCTGACGTCTAAGAAACCATTATTATCATGACA
TTAACCTATAAAAATAGGCGTATCACGAGGCCCTTTCGTCTTCAAGAATTATACACTCCGCTATCGCTAC
GTGACTGGGTCATGGCTGCGCCCCGACACCCGCCAACACCCGCTGACGCGCCCTGACGGGCTTGTCTGCT
CCCGGCATCCGCTTACAGACAAGCTGTGACCGTCTCCGGGAGCTGCATGTGTCAGAGGTTTTCACCGTCA
TCACCGAAACGCGCGAGGCAGATCGTCAGTCAGTCACGATGAATTCTCA
[562 nt withheld, positions 330-891]
